>Addgene plasmid #76026 | LATS1 gRNA (BRDN0001147815) | addgene full sequence | sequence record 185038 | Addgene Assembled Sequence
CCCGGGTGCAAAGATGGATAAAGTTTTAAACAGAGAGGAATCTTTGCAGCTAATGGACCTTCTAGGTCTT
GAAAGGAGTGGGAATTGGCTCCGGTGCCCGTCAGTGGGCAGAGCGCACATCGCCCACAGTCCCCGAGAAG
TTGGGGGGAGGGGTCGGCAATTGATCCGGTGCCTAGAGAAGGTGGCGCGGGGTAAACTGGGAAAGTGATG
TCGTGTACTGGCTCCGCCTTTTTCCCGAGGGTGGGGGAGAACCGTATATAAGTGCAGTAGTCGCCGTGAA
CGTTCTTTTTCGCAACGGGTTTGCCGCCAGAACACAGGTAAGTGCCGTGTGTGGTTCCCGCGGGCCTGGC
CTCTTTACGGGTTATGGCCCTTGCGTGCCTTGAATTACTTCCACCTGGCTGCAGTACGTGATTCTTGATC
CCGAGCTTCGGGTTGGAAGTGGGTGGGAGAGTTCGAGGCCTTGCGCTTAAGGAGCCCCTTCGCCTCGTGC
TTGAGTTGAGGCCTGGCCTGGGCGCTGGGGCCGCCGCGTGCGAATCTGGTGGCACCTTCGCGCCTGTCTC
GCTGCTTTCGATAAGTCTCTAGCCATTTAAAATTTTTGATGACCTGCTGCGACGCTTTTTTTCTGGCAAG
ATAGTCTTGTAAATGCGGGCCAAGATCTGCACACTGGTATTTCGGTTTTTGGGGCCGCGGGCGGCGACGG
GGCCCGTGCGTCCCAGCGCACATGTTCGGCGAGGCGGGGCCTGCGAGCGCGGCCACCGAGAATCGGACGG
GGGTAGTCTCAAGCTGGCCGGCCTGCTCTGGTGCCTGGCCTCGCGCCGCCGTGTATCGCCCCGCCCTGGG
CGGCAAGGCTGGCCCGGTCGGCACCAGTTGCGTGAGCGGAAAGATGGCCGCTTCCCGGCCCTGCTGCAGG
GAGCTCAAAATGGAGGACGCGGCGCTCGGGAGAGCGGGCGGGTGAGTCACCCACACAAAGGAAAAGGGCC
TTTCCGTCCTCAGCCGTCGCTTCATGTGACTCCACGGAGTACCGGGCGCCGTCCAGGCACCTCGATTAGT
TCTCGAGCTTTTGGAGTACGTCGTCTTTAGGTTGGGGGGAGGGGTTTTATGCGATGGAGTTTCCCCACAC
TGAGTGGGTGGAGACTGAAGTTAGGCCAGCTTGGCACTTGATGTAATTCTCCTTGGAATTTGCCCTTTTT
GAGTTTGGATCTTGGTTCATTCTCAAGCCTCAGACAGTGGTTCAAAGTTTTTTTCTTCCATTTCAGGTGT
CGTGACGTACGGCCACCATGACCGAGTACAAGCCCACGGTGCGCCTCGCCACCCGCGACGACGTCCCCAG
GGCCGTACGCACCCTCGCCGCCGCGTTCGCCGACTACCCCGCCACGCGCCACACCGTCGATCCGGACCGC
CACATCGAGCGGGTCACCGAGCTGCAAGAACTCTTCCTCACGCGCGTCGGGCTCGACATCGGCAAGGTGT
GGGTCGCGGACGACGGCGCCGCCGTGGCGGTCTGGACCACGCCGGAGAGCGTCGAAGCGGGGGCGGTGTT
CGCCGAGATCGGCCCGCGCATGGCCGAGTTGAGCGGTTCCCGGCTGGCCGCGCAGCAACAGATGGAAGGC
CTCCTGGCGCCGCACCGGCCCAAGGAGCCCGCGTGGTTCCTGGCCACCGTCGGAGTCTCGCCCGACCACC
AGGGCAAGGGTCTGGGCAGCGCCGTCGTGCTCCCCGGAGTGGAGGCGGCCGAGCGCGCCGGGGTGCCCGC
CTTCCTGGAGACCTCCGCGCCCCGCAACCTCCCCTTCTACGAGCGGCTCGGCTTCACCGTCACCGCCGAC
GTCGAGGTGCCCGAAGGACCGCGCACCTGGTGCATGACCCGCAAGCCCGGTGCCTGAACGCGTTAAGTCG
ACAATCAACCTCTGGATTACAAAATTTGTGAAAGATTGACTGGTATTCTTAACTATGTTGCTCCTTTTAC
GCTATGTGGATACGCTGCTTTAATGCCTTTGTATCATGCTATTGCTTCCCGTATGGCTTTCATTTTCTCC
TCCTTGTATAAATCCTGGTTGCTGTCTCTTTATGAGGAGTTGTGGCCCGTTGTCAGGCAACGTGGCGTGG
TGTGCACTGTGTTTGCTGACGCAACCCCCACTGGTTGGGGCATTGCCACCACCTGTCAGCTCCTTTCCGG
GACTTTCGCTTTCCCCCTCCCTATTGCCACGGCGGAACTCATCGCCGCCTGCCTTGCCCGCTGCTGGACA
GGGGCTCGGCTGTTGGGCACTGACAATTCCGTGGTGTTGTCGGGGAAATCATCGTCCTTTCCTTGGCTGC
TCGCCTGTGTTGCCACCTGGATTCTGCGCGGGACGTCCTTCTGCTACGTCCCTTCGGCCCTCAATCCAGC
GGACCTTCCTTCCCGCGGCCTGCTGCCGGCTCTGCGGCCTCTTCCGCGTCTTCGCCTTCGCCCTCAGACG
AGTCGGATCTCCCTTTGGGCCGCCTCCCCGCGTCGACTTTAAGACCAATGACTTACAAGGCAGCTGTAGA
TCTTAGCCACTTTTTAAAAGAAAAGGGGGGACTGGAAGGGCTAATTCACTCCCAACGAAGACAAGATCTG
CTTTTTGCTTGTACTGGGTCTCTCTGGTTAGACCAGATCTGAGCCTGGGAGCTCTCTGGCTAACTAGGGA
ACCCACTGCTTAAGCCTCAATAAAGCTTGCCTTGAGTGCTTCAAGTAGTGTGTGCCCGTCTGTTGTGTGA
CTCTGGTAACTAGAGATCCCTCAGACCCTTTTAGTCAGTGTGGAAAATCTCTAGCAGTACGTATAGTAGT
TCATGTCATCTTATTATTCAGTATTTATAACTTGCAAAGAAATGAATATCAGAGAGTGAGAGGAACTTGT
TTATTGCAGCTTATAATGGTTACAAATAAAGCAATAGCATCACAAATTTCACAAATAAAGCATTTTTTTC
ACTGCATTCTAGTTGTGGTTTGTCCAAACTCATCAATGTATCTTATCATGTCTGGCTCTAGCTATCCCGC
CCCTAACTCCGCCCATCCCGCCCCTAACTCCGCCCAGTTCCGCCCATTCTCCGCCCCATGGCTGACTAAT
TTTTTTTATTTATGCAGAGGCCGAGGCCGCCTCGGCCTCTGAGCTATTCCAGAAGTAGTGAGGAGGCTTT
TTTGGAGGCCTAGGGACGTACCCAATTCGCCCTATAGTGAGTCGTATTACGCGCGCTCACTGGCCGTCGT
TTTACAACGTCGTGACTGGGAAAACCCTGGCGTTACCCAACTTAATCGCCTTGCAGCACATCCCCCTTTC
GCCAGCTGGCGTAATAGCGAAGAGGCCCGCACCGATCGCCCTTCCCAACAGTTGCGCAGCCTGAATGGCG
AATGGG
[124 nt withheld, positions 3367-3490]
C
[91 nt withheld, positions 3492-3582]
A
[49 nt withheld, positions 3584-3632]
CCTTTGACGTTGGAGTCCACGTTCTTT
[37 nt withheld, positions 3660-3696]
ACCCTATCTCGGTCTATTCTTTTGATTTATAAGGGATTTTGCCGATTTCGGCCTATTGGTTAAAAAATGA
GCTGATTTAACAAAAATTTAACGCGAATTTTAACAAAATATTAACGCTTACAATTTAGGTGGCACTTTTC
GGGGAAATGTGCGCGGAACCCCTATTTGTTTATTTTTCTAAATACATTCAAATATGTATCCGCTCATGAG
ACAATAACCCTGATAAATGCTTCAATAATATTGAAAAAGGAAGAGTATGAGTATTCAACATTTCCGTGTC
GCCCTTATTCCCTTTTTTGCGGCATTTTGCCTTCCTGTTTTTGCTCACCCAGAAACGCTGGTGAAAGTAA
AAGATGCTGAAGATCAGTTGGGTGCACGAGTGGGTTACATCGAACTGGATCTCAACAGCGGTAAGATCCT
TGAGAGTTTTCGCCCCGAAGAACGTTTTCCAATGATGAGCACTTTTAAAGTTCTGCTATGTGGCGCGGTA
TTATCCCGTATTGACGCCGGGCAAGAGCAACTCGGTCGCCGCATACACTATTCTCAGAATGACTTGGTTG
AGTACTCACCAGTCACAGAAAAGCATCTTACGGATGGCATGACAGTAAGAGAATTATGCAGTGCTGCCAT
AACCATGAGTGATAACACTGCGGCCAACTTACTTCTGACAACGATCGGAGGACCGAAGGAGCTAACCGCT
TTTTTGCACAACATGGGGGATCATGTAACTCGCCTTGATCGTTGGGAACCGGAGCTGAATGAAGCCATAC
CAAACGACGAGCGTGACACCACGATGCCTGTAGCAATGGCAACAACGTTGCGCAAACTATTAACTGGCGA
ACTACTTACTCTAGCTTCCCGGCAACAATTAATAGACTGGATGGAGGCGGATAAAGTTGCAGGACCACTT
CTGCGCTCGGCCCTTCCGGCTGGCTGGTTTATTGCTGATAAATCTGGAGCCGGTGAGCGTGGGTCTCGCG
GTATCATTGCAGCACTGGGGCCAGATGGTAAGCCCTCCCGTATCGTAGTTATCTACACGACGGGGAGTCA
GGCAACTATGGATGAACGAAATAGACAGATCGCTGAGATAGGTGCCTCACTGATTAAGCATTGGTAACTG
TCAGACCAAGTTTACTCATATATACTTTAGATTGATTTAAAACTTCATTTTTAATTTAAAAGGATCTAGG
TGAAGATCCTTTTTGATAATCTCATGACCAAAATCCCTTAACGTGAGTTTTCGTTCCACTGAGCGTCAGA
CCCCGTAGAAAAGATCAAAGGATCTTCTTGAGATCCTTTTTTTCTGCGCGTAATCTGCTGCTTGCAAACA
AAAAAACCACCGCTACCAGCGGTGGTTTGTTTGCCGGATCAAGAGCTACCAACTCTTTTTCCGAAGGTAA
CTGGCTTCAGCAGAGCGCAGATACCAAATACTGTTCTTCTAGTGTAGCCGTAGTTAGGCCACCACTTCAA
GAACTCTGTAGCACCGCCTACATACCTCGCTCTGCTAATCCTGTTACCAGTGGCTGCTGCCAGTGGCGAT
AAGTCGTGTCTTACCGGGTTGGACTCAAGACGATAGTTACCGGATAAGGCGCAGCGGTCGGGCTGAACGG
GGGGTTCGTGCACACAGCCCAGCTTGGAGCGAACGACCTACACCGAACTGAGATACCTACAGCGTGAGCT
ATGAGAAAGCGCCACGCTTCCCGAAGGGAGAAAGGCGGACAGGTATCCGGTAAGCGGCAGGGTCGGAACA
GGAGAGCGCACGAGGGAGCTTCCAGGGGGAAACGCCTGGTATCTTTATAGTCCTGTCGGGTTTCGCCACC
TCTGACTTGAGCGTCGATTTTTGTGATGCTCGTCAGGGGGGCGGAGCCTATGGAAAAACGCCAGCAACGC
GGCCTTTTTACGGTTCCTGGCCTTTTGCTGGCCTTTTGCTCACATGTTCTTTCCTGCGTTATCCCCTGAT
TCTGTGGATAACCGTATTACCGCCTTTGAGTGAGCTGATACCGCTCGCCGCAGCCGAACGACCGAGCGCA
GCGAGTCAGTGAGCGAGGAAGCGGAAGAGCGCCCAATACGCAAACCGCCTCTCCCCGCGCGTTGGCCGAT
TCATTAATGCAGCTGGCACGACAGGTTTCCCGACTGGAAAGCGGGCAGTGAGCGCAACGCAATTAATGTG
AGTTAGCTCACTCATTAGGCACCCCAGGCTTTACACTTTATGCTTCCGGCTCGTATGTTGTGTGGAATTG
TGAGCGGATAACAATTTCACACAGGAAACAGCTATGACCATGATTACGCCAAGCGCGCAATTAACCCTCA
CTAAAGGGAACAAAAGCTGGAGCTGCAAGCTTAATGTAGTCTTATGCAATACTCTTGTAGTCTTGCAACA
TGGTAACGATGAGTTAGCAACATGCCTTACAAGGAGAGAAAAAGCACCGTGCATGCCGATTGGTGGAAGT
AAGGTGGTACGATCGTGCCTTATTAGGAAGGCAACAGACGGGTCTGACATGGATTGGACGAACCACTGAA
TTGCCGCATTGCAGAGATATTGTATTTAAGTGCCTAGCTCGATACATAAACGGGTCTCTCTGGTTAGACC
AGATCTGAGCCTGGGAGCTCTCTGGCTAACTAGGGAACCCACTGCTTAAGCCTCAATAAAGCTTGCCTTG
AGTGCTTCAAGTAGTGTGTGCCCGTCTGTTGTGTGACTCTGGTAACTAGAGATCCCTCAGACCCTTTTAG
TCAGTGTGGAAAATCTCTAGCAGTGGCGCCCGAACAGGGACTTGAAAGCGAAAGGGAAACCAGAGGAGCT
CTCTCGACGCAGGACTCGGCTTGCTGAAGCGCGCACGGCAAGAGGCGAGGGGCGGCGACTGGTGAGTACG
CCAAAAATTTTGACTAGCGGAGGCTAGAAGGAGAGAGATGGGTGCGAGAGCGTCAGTATTAAGCGGGGGA
GAATTAGATCGCGATGGGAAAAAATTCGGTTAAGGCCAGGGGGAAAGAAAAAATATAAATTAAAACATAT
AGTATGGGCAAGCAGGGAGCTAGAACGATTCGCAGTTAATCCTGGCCTGTTAGAAACATCAGAAGGCTGT
AGACAAATACTGGGACAGCTACAACCATCCCTTCAGACAGGATCAGAAGAACTTAGATCATTATATAATA
CAGTAGCAACCCTCTATTGTGTGCATCAAAGGATAGAGATAAAAGACACCAAGGAAGCTTTAGACAAGAT
AGAGGAAGAGCAAAACAAAAGTAAGACCACCGCACAGCAAGCGGCCGCTGATCTTCAGACCTGGAGGAGG
AGATATGAGGGACAATTGGAGAAGTGAATTATATAAATATAAAGTAGTAAAAATTGAACCATTAGGAGTA
GCACCCACCAAGGCAAAGAGAAGAGTGGTGCAGAGAGAAAAAAGAGCAGTGGGAATAGGAGCTTTGTTCC
TTGGGTTCTTGGGAGCAGCAGGAAGCACTATGGGCGCAGCGTCAATGACGCTGACGGTACAGGCCAGACA
ATTATTGTCTGGTATAGTGCAGCAGCAGAACAATTTGCTGAGGGCTATTGAGGCGCAACAGCATCTGTTG
CAACTCACAGTCTGGGGCATCAAGCAGCTCCAGGCAAGAATCCTGGCTGTGGAAAGATACCTAAAGGATC
AACAGCTCCTGGGGATTTGGGGTTGCTCTGGAAAACTCATTTGCACCACTGCTGTGCCTTGGAATGCTAG
TTGGAGTAATAAATCTCTGGAACAGATTTGGAATCACACGACCTGGATGGAGTGGGACAGAGAAATTAAC
AATTACACAAGCTTAATACACTCCTTAATTGAAGAATCGCAAAACCAGCAAGAAAAGAATGAACAAGAAT
TATTGGAATTAGATAAATGGGCAAGTTTGTGGAATTGGTTTAACATAACAAATTGGCTGTGGTATATAAA
ATTATTCATAATGATAGTAGGAGGCTTGGTAGGTTTAAGAATAGTTTTTGCTGTACTTTCTATAGTGAAT
AGAGTTAGGCAGGGATATTCACCATTATCGTTTCAGACCCACCTCCCAACCCCGAGGGGACCCAGAGAGG
GCCTATTTCCCATGATTCCTTCATATTTGCATATACGATACAAGGCTGTTAGAGAGATAATTAGAATTAA
TTTGACTGTAAACACAAAGATATTAGTACAAAATACGTGACGTAGAAAGTAATAATTTCTTGGGTAGTTT
GCAGTTTTAAAATTATGTTTTAAAATGGACTATCATATGCTTACCGTAACTTGAAAGTATTTCGATTTCT
TGGCTTTATATATCTTGTGGAAAGGACGAAACACCGCTTGATTAGGAGGATTCATGGTTTTAGAGCTAGA
AATAGCAAGTTAAAATAAGGCTAGTCCGTTATCAACTTGAAAAAGTGGCACCGAGTCGGTGCTTTTTTAA
GCTTGGCGTAACTAGATCTTGAGACAAATGGCAGTATTCATCCACAATTTTAAAAGAAAAGGGGGGATTG
GGGGGTACAGTGCAGGGGAAAGAATAGTAGACATAATAGCAACAGACATACAAACTAAAGAATTACAAAA
ACAAATTACAAAAATTCAAAATTTTCGGGTTTATTACAGGGACAGCAGAGATCCACTTTGGCGCCGGCTC
GAGGGGG
Features (pLannotate 1.2.2; 29 found; start..end, strand, type, name):
     14..80      +  CDS            small t antigen (fragment): SV40 (simian virus 40) small t antigen
    106..317     +  promoter       EF-1α core promoter: core promoter for human elongation factor EF-1α
    318..1256    +  intron         EF-1α intron A: intron upstream of the start codon of human EF-1α
   1278..1877    +  CDS            PuroR (fragment): puromycin N-acetyltransferase; pac from Streptomyces; confers resistance to puromycin
   1893..2481    +  misc_feature   WPRE: woodchuck hepatitis virus posttranscriptional regulatory element
   2532..2551    +  misc_feature   cPPT/CTS (fragment): central polypurine tract and central termination sequence of HIV-1
   2553..2786    +  LTR            3' LTR (ΔU3): self-inactivating 3' long terminal repeat (LTR) from HIV-1
   2864..2985    +  polyA_signal   SV40 poly(A) signal: SV40 polyadenylation signal
   3025..3160    +  rep_origin     SV40 ori: SV40 origin of replication
   3181..3199    -  promoter       T7 promoter: promoter for bacteriophage T7 RNA polymerase
   3207..3362    +  CDS            lacZα (fragment): LacZα fragment of β-galactosidase; lacZ fragment
   3367..3795    +  rep_origin     f1 ori (sequence partly withheld): f1 bacteriophage origin of replication; arrow indicates direction of (+) strand synthesis
   3848..3952    +  promoter       AmpR promoter: bla
   3953..4813    +  CDS            AmpR: β-lactamase; bla; confers resistance to ampicillin, carbenicillin, and related antibiotics
   4984..5572    +  rep_origin     ori: high-copy-number ColE1/pMB1/pBR322/pUC origin of replication
   5755..5847    +  CDS            lacI (fragment): lac repressor; lacI; The lac repressor binds to the lac operator to inhibit transcription in E. coli. This inhibition can be relieved by adding lactose or isopropyl-β-D-thiogalactopyranoside (IPTG).
   5860..5881    +  protein_bind   CAP binding site: CAP binding activates transcription in the presence of cAMP. E. coli catabolite activator protein
   5896..5926    +  promoter       lac promoter: promoter for the E. coli lac operon
   5934..5950    +  protein_bind   lac operator: The lac repressor binds to the lac operator to inhibit transcription in E. coli. This inhibition can be relieved by adding lactose or isopropyl-β-D-thiogalactopyranoside (IPTG). lac repressor encoded by lacI
   5995..6013    +  promoter       T3 promoter: promoter for bacteriophage T3 RNA polymerase
   6041..6267    +  promoter       RSV promoter: Rous sarcoma virus enhancer/promoter
   6268..6448    +  LTR            5' LTR (truncated): truncated 5' long terminal repeat (LTR) from HIV-1
   6495..6620    +  misc_feature   HIV-1 Ψ: packaging signal of human immunodeficiency virus type 1
   6604..6967    +  CDS            HIV-1 gag (fragment): gag protein from human immunodeficiency virus 1; gag
   7113..7346    +  misc_feature   RRE: The Rev response element (RRE) of HIV-1 allows for Rev-dependent mRNA export from the nucleus to the cytoplasm.
   7723..7749    +  CDS            Rev (fragment): human immunodeficiency virus 1 (HIV-1) Rev protein; rev; enhances nuclear export of unspliced and incompletely spliced viral mRNAs
   7753..7993    +  promoter       U6 promoter: RNA polymerase III promoter for human U6 snRNA
   8023..8098    +  misc_RNA       gRNA scaffold: guide RNA scaffold for the Streptococcus pyogenes CRISPR/Cas9 system
   8154..8271    +  misc_feature   cPPT/CTS: central polypurine tract and central termination sequence of HIV-1
