[The description below was written by a language model from this plasmid's Addgene catalogue record and pLannotate feature annotations shown in this document.]
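Description:
LATS1 gRNA (BRDN0001147815) is a third-generation lentiviral CRISPR guide plasmid built on the lentiGuide-Puro backbone and designed to target human LATS1 (also known as WARTS). It is maintained in E. coli as a high-copy plasmid through a ColE1/pUC-type origin with ampicillin selection from the β-lactamase gene. The backbone also carries an f1 origin, an SV40 origin and poly(A) signal, and remnants of lac and T7/T3 cloning-vector sequences.

The viral portion is arranged as a self-inactivating transfer vector. An RSV promoter drives a truncated HIV-1 5' LTR, followed by the Ψ packaging signal with a partial gag sequence, the Rev response element for Rev-dependent nuclear export of the genomic RNA, a cPPT/CTS element, and a ΔU3 3' LTR. Within this frame, the human U6 RNA polymerase III promoter transcribes a 20-nt LATS1-specific spacer fused to the Streptococcus pyogenes Cas9 guide RNA scaffold. A separate cassette uses the EF-1α core promoter with its intron A to express puromycin N-acetyltransferase, and a WPRE downstream enhances transcript expression, allowing puromycin selection of transduced mammalian cells.

The plasmid does not encode Cas9, so it is meant to be used together with a separate Cas9 vector such as lentiCas9-Blast, or in cells already expressing Cas9, to disrupt LATS1. The guide was designed against two LATS1 reference transcripts and belongs to a human kinome gRNA collection associated with work on optimised sgRNA design for higher on-target activity and fewer off-target effects. The record does not state the cloning method.
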