Addgene plasmid #76026: LATS1 gRNA (BRDN0001147815)
Purpose: 3rd generation lentiviral gRNA plasmid targeting human LATS1
Depositing lab: John Doench & David Root. Depositing organization: Broad Institute. Publication: Optimized sgRNA design to maximize activity and minimize off-target effects of CRISPR-Cas9. Doench JG, Fusi N, Sullender M, Hegde M, Vaimberg EW, Donovan KF, Smith I, Tothova Z, Wilen C, Orchard R, Virgin HW, Listgarten J, Root DE. Nat Biotechnol. 2016 Jan 18. doi: 10.1038/nbt.3437. PubMed 26780180.
Backbone
  Vector backbone: lentiGuide-Puro
  Backbone manufacturer: Zhang Lab (Addgene plasmid # 52963)
  Vector type: Mammalian Expression, Lentiviral, CRISPR
  Selectable markers: Puromycin
Growth in bacteria
  Bacterial resistance: Ampicillin, 100 μg/mL
  Growth temperature: 37°C
  Growth strain: DH5alpha
  Copy number: High Copy
Gene/Insert
  Gene/Insert name: LATS1 (alt names: LATS1; NM_001270519.1)
  gRNA/shRNA sequence: CTTGATTAGGAGGATTCATG
  Species: H. sapiens (human)
  Entrez Gene: LATS1 (a.k.a. WARTS, wts)
  Promoter: hU6
  Cloning method: Unknown
  Sequencing primers: 5′ U6-F; 3′ pS2-R
Terms and licenses: Academic/Nonprofit Terms; Industry Terms: Not Available to Industry
Depositor comments: The gRNA was designed to target the following Genbank reference sequence(s): NM_001270519.1,NM_004690.3. Note that this plasmid does NOT contain Cas9. It should be used in conjunction with lentiCas9-Blast (Addgene #52962) or otherwise with cell lines already expressing Cas9. Browse the full kinome gRNA library at http://www.addgene.org/pooled-library/broadgpp-human-kinome/ or visit http://www.broadinstitute.org/rnai/public/ for detailed protocols and information.
How to cite: LATS1 gRNA (BRDN0001147815) was a gift from John Doench & David Root (Addgene plasmid # 76026 ; http://n2t.net/addgene:76026 ; RRID:Addgene_76026)
