>Addgene plasmid #76026 | LATS1 gRNA (BRDN0001147815) | depositor partial sequence | sequence record 143486 | Target Sequence
CTTGATTAGGAGGATTCATG
