>Addgene plasmid #76026 | LATS1 gRNA (BRDN0001147815) | addgene partial sequence | sequence record 185037 | hU6-F
CGTAGAAAGTAATAATTTCTTGGGTAGTTTGCAGTTTTAAAATTATGTTTTAAAATGGACTATCATATGC
TTACCGTAACTTGAAAGTATTTCGATTTCTTGGCTTTATATATCTTGTGGAAAGGACGAAACACCGCTTG
ATTAGGAGGATTCATGGTTTTAGAGCTAGAAATAGCAAGTTAAAATAAGGCTAGTCCGTTATCAACTTGA
AAAAGTGGCACCGAGTCGGTGCTTTTTTAAGCTTGGCGTAACTAGATCTTGAGACAAATGGCAGTATTCA
TCCACAATTTTAAAAGAAAAGGGGGGATTGGGGGGTACAGTGCAGGGGAAAGAATAGTAGACATAATAGC
AACAGACATACAAACTAAAGAATTACAAAAACAAATTACAAAAATTCAAAATTTTCGGGTTTATTACAGG
GACAGCAGAGATCCACTTTGGCGCCGGCTCGAGGGGGCCCGGGTGCAAAGATGGATAAAGTTTTAAACAG
AGAGGAATCTTTGCAGCTAATGGACCTTCTAGGTCTTGAAAGGAGTGGGAATTGGCTCCGGTGCCCGTCA
GTGGGCAGAG
